Addgene plasmid #242022: Split PS Intein
Purpose: Blue-light-induced reconstitution of split mCherry. A T2A peptide is inserted at the natural split site of gp41-1.
Depositing lab: Vladislav Verkhusha. Depositing organization: Albert Einstein College of Medicine. Publication: Photoswitchable intein for light control of covalent protein binding and cleavage. Baloban M, Manoilov KY, Karasev MM, Verkhusha VV, Shcherbakova DM. Nat Commun. 2025 Sep 11;16(1):8263. doi: 10.1038/s41467-025-63595-9. PubMed 40935816.
Backbone
  Vector backbone: mEGFP-N1
  Backbone size w/o insert (bp): 3930
  Vector type: Mammalian Expression
Growth in bacteria
  Bacterial resistance: Kanamycin, 50 μg/mL
  Growth temperature: 37°C
  Growth strain: DH5alpha
  Copy number: High Copy
Gene/Insert
  Gene/Insert name: Split PS Intein (alt name: mCherryN-SGY-IntN--T2A--IntC1-Linker 1-VVD-Linker 2-VVD-Linker 3-IntC-SSS-mCherryC--T2A-mEGFP)
  Species: Synthetic
  Insert size (bp): 2956
  Promoter: CMV
  Tag / fusion protein: mEGFP (C terminal on insert)
  Cloning method: Restriction Enzyme; 5′ cloning site NheI (not destroyed); 3′ cloning site NotI (not destroyed)
  Sequencing primers: 5′ CMV Forward; 3′ SV40pA-R
Terms and licenses: Academic/Nonprofit Terms; Industry Terms: Not Available to Industry
How to cite: Split PS Intein was a gift from Vladislav Verkhusha (Addgene plasmid # 242022 ; http://n2t.net/addgene:242022 ; RRID:Addgene_242022)
