[The description below was written by a language model from this plasmid's Addgene catalogue record and pLannotate feature annotations shown in this document.]
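Description:
Split PS Intein is a mammalian expression plasmid built on the mEGFP-N1 backbone, carrying a roughly 3 kb synthetic insert cloned between NheI and NotI under the human CMV immediate-early enhancer/promoter and terminated by an SV40 polyadenylation signal. It replicates at high copy in E. coli from a pUC-type ColE1 origin and also carries an f1 origin. A single NeoR/KanR (aminoglycoside phosphotransferase) cassette is driven by tandem bacterial (bla) and SV40 early promoters with an HSV TK poly(A) signal. It provides kanamycin selection in bacteria and can support G418 selection in mammalian cells.

The payload is a single open reading frame that is divided into three polypeptides by two T2A ribosome-skipping peptides. The first product is an N-terminal mCherry fragment fused to the N-terminal half of the gp41-1 intein. The annotation software labels this fragment as the related Discosoma-derived mBlueberry2. The first T2A sits at the natural gp41-1 split site, so the two intein halves are produced as separate proteins. The second product is the C-terminal intein half, interrupted by two linker-joined copies of the Neurospora Vivid (VVD) blue-light photoreceptor domain and followed by the C-terminal mCherry fragment. The feature table annotates only one VVD-like region, calling it pMag, and does not annotate the intein segments or T2A sequences. The third product, released by the second T2A, is free mEGFP, which presumably serves as an expression marker.

The stated purpose is blue-light-induced reconstitution of split mCherry. Illumination of the VVD modules is intended to switch on intein activity, so that trans-splicing covalently joins the two mCherry halves and red fluorescence reports the reaction.
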