Features (pLannotate 1.2.2; 17 found; start..end, strand, type, name):
      1..304     +  enhancer       CMV enhancer: human cytomegalovirus immediate early enhancer
    305..508     +  promoter       CMV promoter: human cytomegalovirus (CMV) immediate early promoter
    540..1064    +  CDS            mBlueberry2 (fragment): mBlueberry2 is a basic (constitutively fluorescent) blue fluorescent protein published in 2007, derived from Discosoma. It has very low acid sensitivity.
   1926..2375    +  CDS            pMag: "positive Magnet" variant of an N-terminally truncated Vivid (VVD) blue light photoreceptor from Neurospora crassa (Kawano et al., 2015) rapidly heterodimerizes with nMagHigh1 upon blue light irradiation to form a complex with slow switch-off kinetics
   2462..2702    +  CDS            mCherry (fragment): monomeric derivative of DsRed fluorescent protein (Shaner et al., 2004) mammalian codon-optimized
   2772..3491    +  CDS            mEGFP: enhanced GFP with monomerizing A206K mutation (Zacharias et al., 2002) mammalian codon-optimized
   3508..3591    +  CDS            large T antigen (fragment): large T antigen from SV40 (simian virus 40)
   3614..3735    +  polyA_signal   SV40 poly(A) signal: SV40 polyadenylation signal
   3769..4197    -  rep_origin     f1 ori (sequence partly withheld): f1 bacteriophage origin of replication; arrow indicates direction of (+) strand synthesis
   4224..4328    +  promoter       AmpR promoter: bla
   4330..4687    +  promoter       SV40 promoter: SV40 enhancer and early promoter
   4722..5516    +  CDS            NeoR/KanR: aminoglycoside phosphotransferase from Tn5; aph(3')-II (or nptII); confers resistance to neomycin, kanamycin, and G418 (Geneticin®)
   5537..5689    +  CDS            ble (fragment): BLE_KLEPN - Experimental evidence at protein level: Swiss-Prot protein existence level 1. Binding protein with a strong affinity to the bleomycin family of antibiotics. Binds to CL990; an antimitotic-antibiotic compound. From Klebsiella pneumoniae.
   5748..5795    +  polyA_signal   HSV TK poly(A) signal: herpes simplex virus thymidine kinase polyadenylation signal (Cole and Stacy, 1985)
   5886..5902    -  polyA_signal   bGH poly(A) signal (fragment): bovine growth hormone polyadenylation signal
   6124..6712    +  rep_origin     ori: high-copy-number ColE1/pMB1/pBR322/pUC origin of replication
   6827..6886    +  enhancer       CMV enhancer (fragment): human cytomegalovirus immediate early enhancer
>Addgene plasmid #242022 | Split PS Intein | addgene full sequence | sequence record 481813 | Addgene NGS Result
CGTTACATAACTTACGGTAAATGGCCCGCCTGGCTGACCGCCCAACGACCCCCGCCCATTGACGTCAATA
ATGACGTATGTTCCCATAGTAACGCCAATAGGGACTTTCCATTGACGTCAATGGGTGGAGTATTTACGGT
AAACTGCCCACTTGGCAGTACATCAAGTGTATCATATGCCAAGTACGCCCCCTATTGACGTCAATGACGG
TAAATGGCCCGCCTGGCATTATGCCCAGTACATGACCTTATGGGACTTTCCTACTTGGCAGTACATCTAC
GTATTAGTCATCGCTATTACCATGGTGATGCGGTTTTGGCAGTACATCAATGGGCGTGGATAGCGGTTTG
ACTCACGGGGATTTCCAAGTCTCCACCCCATTGACGTCAATGGGAGTTTGTTTTGGCACCAAAATCAACG
GGACTTTCCAAAATGTCGTAACAACTCCGCCCCATTGACGCAAATGGGCGGTAGGCGTGTACGGTGGGAG
GTCTATATAAGCAGAGCTGGTTTAGTGAACCGTCAGATCCGCTAGCACCATGGTGAGCAAGGGCGAGGAG
GATAACATGGCCATCATCAAGGAGTTCATGCGCTTCAAGGTGCACATGGAGGGCTCCGTGAACGGCCACG
AGTTCGAGATCGAGGGCGAGGGCGAGGGCCGCCCCTACGAGGGCACCCAGACCGCCAAGCTGAAGGTGAC
CAAGGGTGGCCCCCTGCCCTTCGCCTGGGACATCCTGTCCCCTCAGTTCATGTACGGCTCCAAGGCCTAC
GTGAAGCACCCCGCCGACATCCCCGACTACTTGAAGCTGTCCTTCCCCGAGGGCTTCAAGTGGGAGCGCG
TGATGAACTTCGAGGACGGCGGCGTGGTGACCGTGACCCAGGACTCCTCCCTGCAGGACGGCGAGTTCAT
CTACAAGGTGAAGCTGCGCGGCACCAACTTCCCCTCCGACGGCCCCGTAATGCAGAAGAAGACCATGGGC
TGGGAGGCCTCCTCCGAGCGGATGTACTCCGGATACTGTCTGGATCTGAAAACCCAGGTTCAGACACCGC
AGGGTATGAAAGAAATTTCAAATATTCAGGTGGGTGATCTGGTTCTGAGCAATACTGGTTATAATGAAGT
GCTGAATGTGTTTCCGAAAAGCAAAAAAAAAAGCTATAAAATCACCCTGGAAGATGGCAAAGAAATCATT
TGTAGCGAAGAACACCTGTTTCCGACCCAGACTGGTGAAATGAATATTAGCGGTGGTCTGAAAGAAGGTA
TGTGCCTGTATGTTAAAGGCAGCGGCGAGGGCAGGGGCAGCCTGCTGACCTGCGGCGACGTGGAGGAGAA
CCCCGGCCCCGGCGAAATGATGCTGAAAAAAATCCTGAAAATCGAGGAACTGGATGAACGCGGTACCGGC
AGCGGAGGTCATACCTTGTATGCGCCGGGGGGTTATGACATCATGGGTTACCTCATACAGATCATGAATA
GGCCGAACCCACAAGTGGAACTCGGACCCGTCGATACCTCCTGCGCTCTCATTCTGTGTGACCTTAAGCA
GAAGGATACCCCTATCGTGTACGCCTCCGAGGCATTTCTGTACATGACAGGGTACTCGAACGCCGAAGTG
CTGGGACGGAACTGCCGCTTCCTGCAAAGCCCGGATGGAATGGTGAAGCCTAAGTCAACCCGCAAATACG
TGGACTCCAACACTATCAACACCATGCGCAAGGCCATTGACCGCAATGCTGAGGTGCAAGTGGAAGTGGT
GAACTTCAAGAAGAATGGACAGCGCTTCGTCAACTTCCTGACTATGATCCCCGTGCGCGACGAGACCGGC
GAATATCGGTACAGCATGGGGTTTCAGTGTGAGACAGAGGGCGGCTCAGGAGGCAGCGGCGGTTCTGGAG
GTTCCGGTGGCGGCTCAGGAGGTAGCGGAGGGTCTCACACTCTTTACGCCCCTGGAGGATACGACATTAT
GGGATATTTGATTCAGATTATGAACCGCCCAAACCCTCAGGTCGAACTGGGGCCTGTGGACACGTCATGT
GCCCTGATCCTGTGCGATCTGAAGCAAAAGGACACTCCGATTGTCTACGCCTCGGAAGCCTTCTTGTATA
TGACCGGATACAGCAATGCAGAGGTGCTCGGTAGGAACTGCAGATTCCTGCAGTCCCCCGACGGGATGGT
GAAACCAAAGTCCACTCGCAAATATGTGGACTCGAACACGATCAATACAATGCGGAAGGCCATCGACCGG
AACGCCGAGGTCCAGGTGGAGGTGGTCAACTTTAAGAAGAACGGCCAGCGGTTCGTGAACTTTCTCACCA
TGATTCCGGTCCGGGATGAAACCGGAGAGTACAGATACTCCATGGGATTCCAGTGCGAAACCGAAGGGTC
AGGATCCGAACTGATTGATATTGAAGTTAGCGGTAACCACCTGTTCTATGCCAATGATATTCTGACCCAT
AATAGCTCGAGCCCCGAGGACGGCGCCCTGAAGGGCGAGATCAAGCAGAGGCTGAAGCTGAAGGACGGCG
GCCACTACGACGCTGAGGTCAAGACCACCTACAAGGCCAAGAAGCCCGTGCAGCTGCCCGGCGCCTACAA
CGTCAACATCAAGTTGGACATCACCTCCCACAACGAGGACTACACCATCGTGGAACAGTACGAACGCGCC
GAGGGCCGCCACTCCACCGGCGGCATGGACGAGCTGTACAAGGAATTCGGTAGCGGCGAGGGCAGAGGAA
GTCTGCTAACATGCGGTGATGTCGAGGAGAATCCTGGCCCAATGGTGAGCAAGGGCGAGGAGCTGTTCAC
CGGGGTGGTGCCCATCCTGGTCGAGCTGGACGGCGACGTAAACGGCCACAAGTTCAGCGTGTCCGGCGAG
GGCGAGGGCGATGCCACCTACGGCAAGCTGACCCTGAAGTTCATCTGCACCACCGGCAAGCTGCCCGTGC
CCTGGCCCACCCTCGTGACCACCCTGACCTACGGCGTGCAGTGCTTCAGCCGCTACCCCGACCACATGAA
GCAGCACGACTTCTTCAAGTCCGCCATGCCCGAAGGCTACGTCCAGGAGCGCACCATCTTCTTCAAGGAC
GACGGCAACTACAAGACCCGCGCCGAGGTGAAGTTCGAGGGCGACACCCTGGTGAACCGCATCGAGCTGA
AGGGCATCGACTTCAAGGAGGACGGCAACATCCTGGGGCACAAGCTGGAGTACAACTACAACAGCCACAA
CGTCTATATCATGGCCGACAAGCAGAAGAACGGCATCAAGGTGAACTTCAAGATCCGCCACAACATCGAG
GACGGCAGCGTGCAGCTCGCCGACCACTACCAGCAGAACACCCCCATCGGCGACGGCCCCGTGCTGCTGC
CCGACAACCACTACCTGAGCACCCAGTCCAAGCTGAGCAAAGACCCCAACGAGAAGCGCGATCACATGGT
CCTGCTGGAGTTCGTGACCGCCGCCGGGATCACTCTCGGCATGGACGAGCTGTACAAGTAAAGCGGCCGC
GACTCTAGATCATAATCAGCCATACCACATTTGTAGAGGTTTTACTTGCTTTAAAAAACCTCCCACACCT
CCCCCTGAACCTGAAACATAAAATGAATGCAATTGTTGTTGTTAACTTGTTTATTGCAGCTTATAATGGT
TACAAATAAAGCAATAGCATCACAAATTTCACAAATAAAGCATTTTTTTCACTGCATTCTAGTTGTGGTT
TGTCCAAACTCATCAATGTATCTTAAGGCGTAAATTGTAAGCGTTAATATTTTGTTAAAATTCGCGTTAA
ATTTTTGTTAAATCAGCTCATTTTTTAACCAATAGGCCGAAATCGGCAAAATCCCTTATAAATCAAAAGA
ATAGACCGAGATAGGGT
[37 nt withheld, positions 3868-3904]
AAAGAACGTGGACTCCAACGTCAAAGG
[49 nt withheld, positions 3932-3980]
T
[91 nt withheld, positions 3982-4072]
G
[124 nt withheld, positions 4074-4197]
CAGGTGGCACTTTTCGGGGAAATGTGCGCGGAACCCCTATTTGTTTATTTTTCTAAATACATTCAAATAT
GTATCCGCTCATGAGACAATAACCCTGATAAATGCTTCAATAATATTGAAAAAGGAAGAGTCCTGAGGCG
GAAAGAACCAGCTGTGGAATGTGTGTCAGTTAGGGTGTGGAAAGTCCCCAGGCTCCCCAGCAGGCAGAAG
TATGCAAAGCATGCATCTCAATTAGTCAGCAACCAGGTGTGGAAAGTCCCCAGGCTCCCCAGCAGGCAGA
AGTATGCAAAGCATGCATCTCAATTAGTCAGCAACCATAGTCCCGCCCCTAACTCCGCCCATCCCGCCCC
TAACTCCGCCCAGTTCCGCCCATTCTCCGCCCCATGGCTGACTAATTTTTTTTATTTATGCAGAGGCCGA
GGCCGCCTCGGCCTCTGAGCTATTCCAGAAGTAGTGAGGAGGCTTTTTTGGAGGCCTAGGCTTTTGCAAA
GATCGATCAAGAGACAGGATGAGGATCGTTTCGCATGATTGAACAAGATGGATTGCACGCAGGTTCTCCG
GCCGCTTGGGTGGAGAGGCTATTCGGCTATGACTGGGCACAACAGACAATCGGCTGCTCTGATGCCGCCG
TGTTCCGGCTGTCAGCGCAGGGGCGCCCGGTTCTTTTTGTCAAGACCGACCTGTCCGGTGCCCTGAATGA
ACTGCAAGACGAGGCAGCGCGGCTATCGTGGCTGGCCACGACGGGCGTTCCTTGCGCAGCTGTGCTCGAC
GTTGTCACTGAAGCGGGAAGGGACTGGCTGCTATTGGGCGAAGTGCCGGGGCAGGATCTCCTGTCATCTC
ACCTTGCTCCTGCCGAGAAAGTATCCATCATGGCTGATGCAATGCGGCGGCTGCATACGCTTGATCCGGC
TACCTGCCCATTCGACCACCAAGCGAAACATCGCATCGAGCGAGCACGTACTCGGATGGAAGCCGGTCTT
GTCGATCAGGATGATCTGGACGAAGAGCATCAGGGGCTCGCGCCAGCCGAACTGTTCGCCAGGCTCAAGG
CGAGCATGCCCGACGGCGAGGATCTCGTCGTGACCCATGGCGATGCCTGCTTGCCGAATATCATGGTGGA
AAATGGCCGCTTTTCTGGATTCATCGACTGTGGCCGGCTGGGTGTGGCGGACCGCTATCAGGACATAGCG
TTGGCTACCCGTGATATTGCTGAAGAGCTTGGCGGCGAATGGGCTGACCGCTTCCTCGTGCTTTACGGTA
TCGCCGCTCCCGATTCGCAGCGCATCGCCTTCTATCGCCTTCTTGACGAGTTCTTCTGAGCGGGACTCTG
GGGTTCGAAATGACCGACCAAGCGACGCCCAACCTGCCATCACGAGATTTCGATTCCACCGCCGCCTTCT
ATGAAAGGTTGGGCTTCGGAATCGTTTTCCGGGACGCCGGCTGGATGATCCTCCAGCGCGGGGATCTCAT
GCTGGAGTTCTTCGCCCACCCTAGGGGGAGGCTAACTGAAACACGGAAGGAGACAATACCGGAAGGAACC
CGCGCTATGACGGCAATAAAAAGACAGAATAAAACGCACGGTGTTGGGTCGTTTGTTCATAAACGCGGGG
TTCGGTCCCAGGGCTGGCACTCTGTCGATACCCCACCGAGACCCCATTGGGGCCAATACGCCCGCGTTTC
TTCCTTTTCCCCACCCCACCCCCCAAGTTCGGGTGAAGGCCCAGGGCTCGCAGCCAACGTCGGGGCGGCA
GGCCCTGCCATAGCCTCAGGTTACTCATATATACTTTAGATTGATTTAAAACTTCATTTTTAATTTAAAA
GGATCTAGGTGAAGATCCTTTTTGATAATCTCATGACCAAAATCCCTTAACGTGAGTTTTCGTTCCACTG
AGCGTCAGACCCCGTAGAAAAGATCAAAGGATCTTCTTGAGATCCTTTTTTTCTGCGCGTAATCTGCTGC
TTGCAAACAAAAAAACCACCGCTACCAGCGGTGGTTTGTTTGCCGGATCAAGAGCTACCAACTCTTTTTC
CGAAGGTAACTGGCTTCAGCAGAGCGCAGATACCAAATACTGTTCTTCTAGTGTAGCCGTAGTTAGGCCA
CCACTTCAAGAACTCTGTAGCACCGCCTACATACCTCGCTCTGCTAATCCTGTTACCAGTGGCTGCTGCC
AGTGGCGATAAGTCGTGTCTTACCGGGTTGGACTCAAGACGATAGTTACCGGATAAGGCGCAGCGGTCGG
GCTGAACGGGGGGTTCGTGCACACAGCCCAGCTTGGAGCGAACGACCTACACCGAACTGAGATACCTACA
GCGTGAGCTATGAGAAAGCGCCACGCTTCCCGAAGGGAGAAAGGCGGACAGGTATCCGGTAAGCGGCAGG
GTCGGAACAGGAGAGCGCACGAGGGAGCTTCCAGGGGGAAACGCCTGGTATCTTTATAGTCCTGTCGGGT
TTCGCCACCTCTGACTTGAGCGTCGATTTTTGTGATGCTCGTCAGGGGGGCGGAGCCTATGGAAAAACGC
CAGCAACGCGGCCTTTTTACGGTTCCTGGCCTTTTGCTGGCCTTTTGCTCACATGTTCTTTCCTGCGTTA
TCCCCTGATTCTGTGGATAACCGTATTACCGCCATGCATTAGTTATTAATAGTAATCAATTACGGGGTCA
TTAGTTCATAGCCCATATATGGAGTTCCG
